>Addgene plasmid #85072 | pTriEx-RhoA-Q63L_mScarlet-i_SGFP2 | depositor full sequence | sequence record 163878 | Full Sequence
TCCTGCATCTTTTAATCAAATCCCAAGATGTGTATAAACGCGCCGGTATGTACAGGAAGAGGTTTATACT
AAACTGTTACATTGCAAACGTGGTTTCGTGTGCCAAGTGTGAAAACCGATGTTTAATCAAGGCTCTGACG
CATTTCTACAACCACGACTCCAAGTGTGTGGGTGAAGTCATGCATCTTTTAATCAAATCCCAAGATGTGT
ATAAACCACCAAACTGCCAAAAAATGAAAACTGTCGACAAGCTCTGTCCGTTTGCTGGCAACTGCAAGGG
TCTCAATCCTATTTGTAATTATTGAATAATAAAACAATTATAAATGTCAAATTTGTTTTTTATTAACGAT
ACAAACCAAACGCAACAAGAACATTTGTAGTATTATCTATAATTGAAAACGCGTAGTTATAATCGCTGAG
GTAATATTTAAAATCATTTTCAAATGATTCACAGTTAATTTGCGACAATATAATTTTATTTTCACATAAA
CTAGACGCCTTGTCGTCTTCTTCTTCGTATTCCTTCTCTTTTTCATTTTTCTCTTCATAAAAATTAACAT
AGTTATTATCGTATCCATATATGTATCTATCGTATAGAGTAAATTTTTTGTTGTCATAAATATATATGTC
TTTTTTAATGGGGTGTATAGTACCGCTGCGCATAGTTTTTCTGTAATTTACAACAGTGCTATTTTCTGGT
AGTTCTTCGGAGTGTGTTGCTTTAATTATTAAATTTATATAATCAATGAATTTGGGATCGTCGGTTTTGT
ACAATATGTTGCCGGCATAGTACGCAGCTTCTTCTAGTTCAATTACACCATTTTTTAGCAGCACCGGATT
AACATAACTTTCCAAAATGTTGTACGAACCGTTAAACAAAAACAGTTCACCTCCCTTTTCTATACTATTG
TCTGCGAGCAGTTGTTTGTTGTTAAAAATAACAGCCATTGTAATGAGACGCACAAACTAATATCACAAAC
TGGAAATGTCTATCAATATATAGTTGCTGATGGCCGGCCTATTAATAGTAATCAATTACGGGGTCATTAG
TTCATAGCCCATATATGGAGTTCCGCGTTACATAACTTACGGTAAATGGCCCGCCTGGCTGACCGCCCAA
CGACCCCCGCCCATTGACGTCAATAATGACGTATGTTCCCATAGTAACGCCAATAGGGACTTTCCATTGA
CGTCAATGGGTGGAGTATTTACGGTAAACTGCCCACTTGGCAGTACATCAAGTGTATCATATGCCAAGTC
CGCCCCCTATTGACGTCAATGACGGTAAATGGCCCGCCTGGCATTATGCCCAGTACATGACCTTACGGGA
CTTTCCTACTTGGCAGTACATCTACGTATTAGTCATCGCTATTACCATGCTGATGCGGTTTTGGCAGTAC
ACCAATGGGCGTGGATAGCGGTTTGACTCACGGGGATTTCCAAGTCTCCACCCCATTGACGTCAATGGGA
GTTTGTTTTGGCACCAAAATCAACGGGACTTTCCAAAATGTCGTAATAACCCCGCCCCGTTGACGCAAAT
GGGCGGTAGGCGTGTACGGTGGGAGGTCTATATAAGCAGACGTCGTTTAGTGAACCGTCAGATCACTAGA
TGCTTTATTGCGGTAGTTTATCACAGTTAAATTGCTAACGCCAGTCTCGAACTTAACGTGCAGAAGTTGG
TCGTGAGGCACTGGGCAGGTAAGTATCGGGCCCTTTGTGCGGGGGGAGCGGCTCGGGGCTGTCCGCGGGG
GGACGGCTGCCTTCGGGGGGGACGGGGCAGGGCGGGGTTCGGCTTCTGGCGTGTGACCGGCGGCTCTAGA
GCCTCTGCTAACCATGTTCATGCCTTCTTCTTTTTCCTACAGCTCCTGGGCAACGTGCTGGTTATTGTGC
TGTCTCATCATTTTGGCAAAGAATTGGATCGGACCGAAATTAATACGACTCACTATAGGGGAATTGTGAG
CGGATAACAATTCCCCGGAGTTAATCCGGGACCTTTAATTCAACCCAACACAATATATTATAGTTAAATA
AGAATTATTATCAAATCATTTGTATATTAATTAAAATACTATACTGTAAATTACATTTTATTTACAATCA
AAGGAGATATACCATGGCACACCATCACCACCATCACGGATCTGGTTCTAGCCTGGGCCCCGTAGAGCTG
CTGCTGCGGGGCTCCTCGCGCCGCCTCGACCTGCTGCACCAGCAGCTGCAGGAGCTGCACGCCCACGGTT
CTGGTTCCCTGCTAGAGCAGCTGGGCCTGGCCGGGGCAGACCTGGCGGCCCCCGGGGTACAGCAGCAGCT
GGAGCTGGAGCGGGAGCGGCTGCGGCGGGAAATCCGCAAGGAGCTGAAGCTGAAGGAGGGTGCTGAGAAC
CTGCGGCGGGCCACCACTGACCTGGGCCGCGGTACCGGTGCCACCATGGTGAGCAAGGGCGAGGCAGTGA
TCAAGGAGTTCATGCGGTTCAAGGTGCACATGGAGGGCTCCATGAACGGCCACGAGTTCGAGATCGAGGG
CGAGGGCGAGGGCCGCCCCTACGAGGGCACCCAGACCGCCAAGCTGAAGGTGACCAAGGGTGGCCCCCTG
CCCTTCTCCTGGGACATCCTGTCCCCTCAGTTCATGTACGGCTCCAGGGCCTTCATCAAGCACCCCGCCG
ACATCCCCGACTACTATAAGCAGTCCTTCCCCGAGGGCTTCAAGTGGGAGCGCGTGATGAACTTCGAGGA
CGGCGGCGCCGTGACCGTGACCCAGGACACCTCCCTGGAGGACGGCACCCTGATCTACAAGGTGAAGCTC
CGCGGCACCAACTTCCCTCCTGACGGCCCCGTAATGCAGAAGAAGACAATGGGCTGGGAAGCATCCACCG
AGCGGTTGTACCCCGAGGACGGCGTGCTGAAGGGCGACATTAAGATGGCCCTGCGCCTGAAGGACGGCGG
CCGCTACCTGGCGGACTTCAAGACCACCTACAAGGCCAAGAAGCCCGTGCAGATGCCCGGCGCCTACAAC
GTCGACCGCAAGTTGGACATCACCTCCCACAACGAGGACTACACCGTGGTGGAACAGTACGAACGCTCCG
AGGGCCGCCACTCCACCGGCGGCATGGACGAGCTGTACAAGTCCGGACTCAGATCTAACATCGAGGAAGC
ACAAAAGCAGAAGGAACAGAGACAGGCAGCAGAGGAGCTGGCAAACGGATCTGAAGCACAAAAGCAGAAG
GAACAGAGACAGGCAGCAGAGGAGCTGGCAAACGGATCTGAAGCACAAAAGCAGAAGGAACAGAGACAGG
CAGCAGAGGAGCTGGCAAACGGATCCGTGAGCAAGGGCGAGGAGCTGTTCACCGGGGTGGTGCCCATCCT
GGTCGAGCTGGACGGCGACGTAAACGGCCACAAGTTCAGCGTGTCCGGCGAGGGCGAGGGCGATGCCACC
TACGGCAAGCTGACCCTGAAGTTCATCTGCACCACCGGCAAGCTGCCCGTGCCCTGGCCCACCCTCGTGA
CCACCCTGACCTACGGCGTGCAGTGCTTCGCCCGCTACCCCGACCACATGAAGCAGCACGACTTCTTCAA
GTCCGCCATGCCCGAAGGCTACGTCCAGGAGCGCACCATCTTCTTCAAGGACGACGGCAACTACAAGACC
CGCGCCGAGGTGAAGTTCGAGGGCGACACCCTGGTGAACCGCATCGAGCTGAAGGGCATCGACTTCAAGG
AGGACGGCAACATCCTGGGGCACAAGCTGGAGTACAACTACAACAGCCACAACGTCTATATCACCGCCGA
CAAGCAGAAGAACGGCATCAAGGCCAACTTCAAGATCCGCCACAACATCGAGGACGGCGGCGTGCAGCTC
GCCGACCACTACCAGCAGAACACCCCCATCGGCGACGGCCCCGTGCTGCTGCCCGACAACCACTACCTGA
GCACCCAGTCCAAGCTGAGCAAAGACCCCAACGAGAAGCGCGATCACATGGTCCTGCTGGAGTTCGTGAC
CGCCGCCGGGGCTAGCGCTGCCATCCGGAAGAAACTGGTGATTGTTGGTGATGGAGCCTGTGGAAAGACA
TGCTTGCTCATAGTCTTCAGCAAGGACCAGTTCCCAGAGGTGTATGTGCCCACAGTGTTTGAGAACTATG
TGGCAGATATCGAGGTGGATGGAAAGCAGGTAGAGTTGGCTTTGTGGGACACAGCTGGGCTGGAAGATTA
TGATCGCCTGAGGCCCCTCTCCTACCCAGATACCGATGTTATACTGATGTGTTTTTCCATCGACAGCCCT
GATAGTTTAGAAAACATCCCAGAAAAGTGGACCCCAGAAGTCAAGCATTTCTGTCCCAACGTGCCCATCA
TCCTGGTTGGGAATAAGAAGGATCTTCGGAATGATGAGCACACAAGGCGGGAGCTTGCCAAGATGAAGCA
GGAGCCGGTGAAACCTGAAGAAGGCAGAGATATGGCAAACAGGATTGGCGCTTTTGGGTACATGGAGTGT
TCAGCAAAGACCAAAGATGGAGTGAGAGAGGTTTTTGAAATGGCTACGAGAGCTGCTCTGCAAGCTAGAC
GTGGGAAGAAAAAATCTGGGTGCCTTGTCTTGTGAAAGCTTGCGGCCGCACAGCTGTATACACGTGCAAG
CCAGCCAGAACTCGCCCCGGAAGACCCCGAGGATCTCGAGCACCACCATCACCATCACCATCACTAAGTG
ATTAACCTCAGGTGCAGGCTGCCTATCAGAAGGTGGTGGCTGGTGTGGCCAATGCCCTGGCTCACAAATA
CCACTGAGATCGATCTTTTTCCCTCTGCCAAAAATTATGGGGACATCATGAAGCCCCTTGAGCATCTGAC
TTCTGGCTAATAAAGGAAATTTATTTTCATTGCAATAGTGTGTTGGAATTTTTTGTGTCTCTCACTCGGA
AGGACATATGGGAGGGCAAATCATTTAAAACATCAGAATGAGTATTTGGTTTAGAGTTTGGCAACATATG
CCCATATGTAACTAGCATAACCCCTTGGGGCCTCTAAACGGGTCTTGAGGGGTTTTTTGCTGAAAGCATG
CGGAGGAAATTCTCCTTGAAGTTTCCCTGGTGTTCAAAGTAAAGGAGTTTGCACCAGACGCACCTCTGTT
CACTGGTCCGGCGTATTAAAACACGATACATTGTTATTAGTACATTTATTAAGCGCTAGATTCTGTGCGT
TGTTGATTTACAGACAATTGTTGTACGTATTTTAATAATTCATTAAATTTATAATCTTTAGGGTGGTATG
TTAGAGCGAAAATCAAATGATTTTCAGCGTCTTTATATCTGAATTTAAATATTAAATCCTCAATAGATTT
GTAAAATAGGTTTCGATTAGTTTCAAACAAGGGTTGTTTTTCCGAACCGATGGCTGGACTATCTAATGGA
TTTTCGCTCAACGCCACAAAACTTGCCAAATCTTGTAGCAGCAATCTAGCTTTGTCGATATTCGTTTGTG
TTTTGTTTTGTAATAAAGGTTCGACGTCGTTCAAAATATTATGCGCTTTTGTATTTCTTTCATCACTGTC
GTTAGTGTACAATTGACTCGACGTAAACACGTTAAATAGAGCTTGGACATATTTAACATCGGGCGTGTTA
GCTTTATTAGGCCGATTATCGTCGTCGTCCCAACCCTCGTCGTTAGAAGTTGCTTCCGAAGACGATTTTG
CCATAGCCACACGACGCCTATTAATTGTGTCGGCTAACACGTCCGCGATCAAATTTGTAGTTGAGCTTTT
TGGAATTGCGATCGCATAACTTCGTATAGCATACATTATACGAAGTTATAAGCTCGGAACGCTGCGCTCG
GTCGTTCGGCTGCGGCGAGCGGTATCAGCTCACTCAAAGGCGGTAATACGGTTATCCACAGAATCAGGGG
ATAACGCAGGAAAGAACATGTGAGCAAAAGGCCAGCAAAAGGCCAGGAACCGTAAAAAGGCCGCGTTGCT
GGCGTTTTTCCATAGGCTCCGCCCCCTGACGAGCATCACAAAAATCGACGCTCAAGTCAGAGGTGGCGAA
ACCCGACAGGACTATAAAGATACCAGGCGTTTCCCCCTGGAAGCTCCCTCGTGCGCTCTCCTGTTCCGAC
CCTGCCGCTTACCGGATACCTGTCCGCCTTTCTCCCTTCGGGAAGCGTGGCGCTTTCTCAATGCTCACGC
TGTAGGTATCTCAGTTCGGTGTAGGTCGTTCGCTCCAAGCTGGGCTGTGTGCACGAACCCCCCGTTCAGC
CCGACCGCTGCGCCTTATCCGGTAACTATCGTCTTGAGTCCAACCCGGTAAGACACGACTTATCGCCACT
GGCAGCAGCCACTGGTAACAGGATTAGCAGAGCGAGGTATGTAGGCGGTGCTACAGAGTTCTTGAAGTGG
TGGCCTAACTACGGCTACACTAGAAGAACAGTATTTGGTATCTGCGCTCTGCTGAAGCCAGTTACCTTCG
GAAAAAGAGTTGGTAGCTCTTGATCCGGCAAACAAACCACCGCTGGTAGCGGTGGTTTTTTTGTTTGCAA
GCAGCAGATTACGCGCAGAAAAAAAGGATCTCAAGAAGATCCTTTGTTACCAATGCTTAATCAGTGAGGC
ACCTATCTCAGCGATCTGTCTATTTCGTTCATCCATAGTTGCCTGACTCCCCGTCGTGTAGATAACTACG
ATACGGGAGGGCTTACCATCTGGCCCCAGTGCTGCAATGATACCGCGAGACCCACGCTCACCGGCTCCAG
ATTTATCAGCAATAAACCAGCCAGCCGGAAGGGCCGAGCGCAGAAGTGGTCCTGCAACTTTATCCGCCTC
CATCCAGTCTATTAATTGTTGCCGGGAAGCTAGAGTAAGTAGTTCGCCAGTTAATAGTTTGCGCAACGTT
GTTGCCATTGCTACAGGCATCGTGGTGTCACGCTCGTCGTTTGGTATGGCTTCATTCAGCTCCGGTTCCC
AACGATCAAGGCGAGTTACATGATCCCCCATGTTGTGCAAAAAAGCGGTTAGCTCCTTCGGTCCTCCGAT
CGTTGTCAGAAGTAAGTTGGCCGCAGTGTTATCACTCATGGTTATGGCAGCACTGCATAATTCTCTTACT
GTCATGCCATCCGTAAGATGCTTTTCTGTGACTGGTGAGTACTCAACCAAGTCATTCTGAGAATAGTGTA
TGCGGCGACCGAGTTGCTCTTGCCCGGCGTCAATACGGGATAATACCGCGCCACATAGCAGAACTTTAAA
AGTGCTCATCATTGGAAAACGTTCTTCGGGGCGAAAACTCTCAAGGATCTTACCGCTGTTGAGATCCAGT
TCGATGTAACCCACTCGTGCACCCAACTGATCTTCAGCATCTTTTACTTTCACCAGCGTTTCTGGGTGAG
CAAAAACAGGAAGGCAAAATGCCGCAAAAAAGGGAATAAGGGCGACACGGAAATGTTGAATACTCATACT
CTTCCTTTTTCAATATTATTGAAGCATTTATCAGGGTTATTGTCTCATGTCCGCGCGTT
Features (pLannotate 1.2.2; 24 found; start..end, strand, type, name):
      4..39      +  CDS            lef2 (fragment): baculovirus late expression factor 2
    181..1008    +  misc_recomb    baculovirus recombination region (lef2/ORF603): contains ORF603 and part of lef2
   1020..1379    +  enhancer       CMV enhancer (fragment): human cytomegalovirus immediate early enhancer
   1381..1580    +  promoter       CMV promoter: human cytomegalovirus (CMV) immediate early promoter
   1732..1862    +  intron         chimeric intron (fragment): chimera between introns from chicken β-actin and rabbit β-globin
   1931..1949    +  promoter       T7 promoter: promoter for bacteriophage T7 RNA polymerase
   1950..1974    +  protein_bind   lac operator: The lac repressor binds to the lac operator to inhibit transcription in E. coli. This inhibition can be relieved by adding lactose or isopropyl-β-D-thiogalactopyranoside (IPTG). lac repressor encoded by lacI
   1990..2099    +  promoter       p10 promoter: baculovirus promoter for expression in insect cells
   2167..2183    +  CDS            COX8 presequence (fragment): mitochondrial presequence of human cytochrome c oxidase subunit VIII (Rizutto et al., 1989)
   2240..2419    +  CDS            PKN1 (fragment): PKN1_HUMAN - Also known as PAK1, PKN, PRK1, PRKCL1. Experimental evidence at protein level: Swiss-Prot protein existence level 1. PKC-related serine/threonine-protein kinase involved in various processes such as regulation of the intermediate filaments of the actin cytoskeleton, cell migration, tumor cell invasion and transcription regulation. Part of a signaling cascade that begins with the activation of the adrenergic receptor ADRA1B and leads to the activation of MAPK14. Regulates the cytoskeletal network by phosphorylating proteins such as VIM and neurofilament proteins NEFH, NEFL and NEFM
   2426..3121    +  CDS            mScarlet-I: mScarlet-I is a basic (constitutively fluorescent) red fluorescent protein published in 2016, derived from synthetic construct. It is reported to be a rapidly-maturing monomer with moderate acid sensitivity.
   3113..3196    +  CDS            rplI (fragment): RL9_GEOKA - Protein inferred from homology: Swiss-Prot protein existence level 3. Binds to the 23S rRNA. From Geobacillus kaustophilus (strain HTA426).
   3320..4000    +  CDS            (3-F)Tyr-EGFP: (3-F)Tyr-EGFP is a basic (constitutively fluorescent) green fluorescent protein published in 2004, derived from Aequorea victoria.
   4007..4585    +  CDS            RhoA (Q63L): constitutively active mutant of human Rho family small GTPase RhoA
   4622..4654    +  CDS            HSV tag: HSV (herpes simplex virus) epitope tag
   4664..4681    +  CDS            6xHis: 6xHis affinity tag
   4696..4764    +  CDS            HBB (fragment): HBB_PONPY - Experimental evidence at transcript level: Swiss-Prot protein existence level 2. Involved in oxygen transport from the lung to the various peripheral tissues. From Pongo pygmaeus (Bornean orangutan).
   4839..4894    +  polyA_signal   β-globin poly(A) signal: rabbit β-globin polyadenylation signal (Gil and Proudfoot, 1987)
   4982..5029    +  terminator     T7 terminator: transcription terminator for bacteriophage T7 RNA polymerase
   5042..5747    +  misc_recomb    baculovirus recombination region (ORF1629): contains part of ORF1629
   5756..5789    +  protein_bind   loxP: Cre-mediated recombination occurs in the 8-bp core sequence (GCATACAT). Cre recombinase
   5957..6544    -  rep_origin     ori: high-copy-number ColE1/pMB1/pBR322/pUC origin of replication
   6557..7417    -  CDS            AmpR: β-lactamase; bla; confers resistance to ampicillin, carbenicillin, and related antibiotics
   7418..7469    -  promoter       AmpR promoter (fragment): bla
