[The description below was written by a language model from this plasmid's Addgene catalogue record and pLannotate feature annotations shown in this document.]
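Description:
pTriEx-RhoA-Q63L_mScarlet-i_SGFP2 is a 7.5 kb plasmid built on the Novagen pTriEx backbone, a multi-host vector designed to express one open reading frame in mammalian cells, E. coli and insect cells. It is maintained in bacteria through a high-copy ColE1/pUC-type origin and selected with ampicillin (AmpR, β-lactamase). Three promoters sit in tandem upstream of the insert. A CMV enhancer/promoter region with a chimeric β-actin/β-globin intron drives mammalian expression. A T7 promoter with a lac operator allows IPTG-regulated bacterial expression. The baculovirus p10 promoter serves insect cells. Downstream lie a rabbit β-globin poly(A) signal and a T7 terminator. Baculovirus recombination regions (lef2/ORF603 and ORF1629) flank the cassette so it can be transferred into a baculovirus genome, and a single loxP site is also annotated in the backbone.

The payload is a single-chain green/red FRET biosensor for human RhoA. According to the feature table, the reading frame runs from a fragment of PKN1, presumably serving as the Rho-binding effector domain, through mScarlet-I (red acceptor). It continues through a linker that includes a ribosomal protein L9-like segment and a GFP-family protein, which the catalogue identifies as SGFP2 (green donor; the annotation tool labels it as an EGFP variant). The frame ends with RhoA. HSV and 6xHis tag sequences follow RhoA on the backbone, although the table does not show whether they are translated in frame. The RhoA moiety carries Q63L, which locks the GTPase in its GTP-bound, constitutively active state. The sensor should therefore stay in the effector-bound conformation. This makes it useful as a constitutively active reference for FRET imaging with the mScarlet-I/SGFP2 pair. A short hit to a COX8 presequence fragment is probably an annotation artefact.
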