Addgene plasmid #85072: pTriEx-RhoA-Q63L_mScarlet-i_SGFP2
Purpose: Green/red FRET biosensor for RhoA in the GTP locked constitutively active state
Depositing lab: Dorus Gadella. Depositing organization: University of Amsterdam. Publication: mScarlet: a bright monomeric red fluorescent protein for cellular imaging. Bindels DS, Haarbosch L, van Weeren L, Postma M, Wiese KE, Mastop M, Aumonier S, Gotthard G, Royant A, Hink MA, Gadella TW Jr. Nat Methods. 2016 Nov 21. doi: 10.1038/nmeth.4074. PubMed 27869816.
Backbone
  Vector backbone: pTriEx
  Backbone manufacturer: Novagen
  Backbone size w/o insert (bp): 5043
  Vector type: Mammalian Expression, Bacterial Expression, Insect Expression
Growth in bacteria
  Bacterial resistance: Ampicillin, 100 μg/mL
  Growth temperature: 37°C
  Growth strain: DH5alpha
  Copy number: High Copy
Gene/Insert
  Gene/Insert name: RhoA Biosensor constitutively active (Q63L) (alt name: RHOA)
  Species: H. sapiens (human)
  Insert size (bp): 2436
  Mutation: Q63L
  Entrez Gene: RHOA (a.k.a. ARH12, ARHA, EDFAOB, RHO12, RHOH12)
  Promoter: CMV
  Tag / fusion protein: mScarlet-i and SGFP2 (N terminal on backbone); 6xHis (C terminal on backbone)
  Cloning method: Unknown
  Sequencing primers: 5′ TAATACGACTCACTATAGGG; 3′ TGTGAGCCAGGGCATTG
Terms and licenses: Academic/Nonprofit Terms; Industry Terms: Not Available to Industry
How to cite: pTriEx-RhoA-Q63L_mScarlet-i_SGFP2 was a gift from Dorus Gadella (Addgene plasmid # 85072 ; http://n2t.net/addgene:85072 ; RRID:Addgene_85072)
