>Addgene plasmid #85072 | pTriEx-RhoA-Q63L_mScarlet-i_SGFP2 | addgene partial sequence | sequence record 167914 | EGFP-N 5'-CGTCGCCGTCCAGCTCGACCAG-3'
CTCGCCCTTGCTCACGGATCCGTTTGCCAGCTCCTCTGCTGCCTGTCTCTGTTCCTTCTGCTTTTGTGCT
TCAGATCCGTTTGCCAGCTCCTCTGCTGCCTGTCTCTGTTCCTTCTGCTTTTGTGCTTCAGATCCGTTTG
CCAGCTCCTCTGCTGCCTGTCTCTGTTCCTTCTGCTTTTGTGCTTCCTCGATGTTAGATCTGAGTCCGGA
CTTGTACAGCTCGTCCATGCCGCCGGTGGAGTGGCGGCCCTCGGAGCGTTCGTACTGTTCCACCACGGTG
TAGTCCTCGTTGTGGGAGGTGATGTCCAACTTGCGGTCGACGTTGTAGGCGCCGGGCATCTGCACGGGCT
TCTTGGCCTTGTAGGTGGTCTTGAAGTCCGCCAGGTAGCGGCCGCCGTCCTTCAGGCGCAGGGCCATCTT
AATGTCGCCCTTCAGCACGCCGTCCTCGGGGTACAACCGCTCGGTGGACGCTTCCCAGCCCATTGTCTTC
TTCTGCATTACGGGGCCGTCAGGAGGGAAGTTGGTGCCGCGGAGCTTCACCTTGTAGATCAGGGTGCCGT
CCTCCAGGGAGGTGTCCTGGGTCACGGTCACGGCGCCGCCGTCCTCGAAGTTCATCACGCGCTCCCACTT
GAAGCCCTCGGGGAAGGACTGCTTATAGTAGTCGGGGATGTCGGCGGGGTGCTTGATGAAGGCCCTGGAG
CCGTACATGAACTGAGGGGACAGGATGTCCCAGGAGAAGGGCAGGGGGCCACCCTTGGTCACCTTCAGCT
TGGCGGTCTGGGTGCCCTCGTA
