>Addgene plasmid #85072 | pTriEx-RhoA-Q63L_mScarlet-i_SGFP2 | addgene partial sequence | sequence record 167923 | EGFP-C 5'-CATGGTCCTGCTGGAGTTCGTG-3'
AACTGGTGATTGTTGGTGATGGAGCCTGTGGAAAGACATGCTTGCTCATAGTCTTCAGCAAGGACCAGTT
CCCAGAGGTGTATGTGCCCACAGTGTTTGAGAACTATGTGGCAGATATCGAGGTGGATGGAAAGCAGGTA
GAGTTGGCTTTGTGGGACACAGCTGGGCTGGAAGATTATGATCGCCTGAGGCCCCTCTCCTACCCAGATA
CCGATGTTATACTGATGTGTTTTTCCATCGACAGCCCTGATAGTTTAGAAAACATCCCAGAAAAGTGGAC
CCCAGAAGTCAAGCATTTCTGTCCCAACGTGCCCATCATCCTGGTTGGGAATAAGAAGGATCTTCGGAAT
GATGAGCACACAAGGCGGGAGCTTGCCAAGATGAAGCAGGAGCCGGTGAAACCTGAAGAAGGCAGAGATA
TGGCAAACAGGATTGGCGCTTTTGGGTACATGGAGTGTTCAGCAAAGACCAAAGATGGAGTGAGAGAGGT
TTTTGAAATGGCTACGAGAGCTGCTCTGCAAGCTAGACGTGGGAAGAAAAAATCTGGGTGCCTTGTCTTG
TGAAAGCTTGCGGCCGCACAGCTGTATACACGTGCAAGCCAGCCAGAACTCGCCCCGGAAGACCCCGAGG
ATCTCGAGCACCACCATCACCATCACCATCACTAAGTGATTAACCTCAGGTGCAGGCTGCCTATCAGAAG
GTGGTGGCTGGTGTGGCCAATGCCCTGGCTCACAAATACCACTGAGATCGATCTTTTTCCCTCTGCCAAA
AATTATGGGGACATCATGAAGCCCCTTGAGCATCTGACTTCTGGCTAATAAAGGAAATTTATTTTCATTG
CAATAGTGTGTTGGAATTTTTTGTGTCTCTCACTCGGAAGGACATATGGGAGGGCAAATCATTTAAA
